Addgene plasmid #65694: pCNL-N1_Golgi
Purpose: Expresses Golgi-CNL in mammalian cells
Depositing lab: Yasushi Okada. Depositing organization: RIKEN Quantitative Biology Center (QBiC). Publication: Expanded palette of Nano-lanterns for real-time multicolor luminescence imaging. Takai A, Nakano M, Saito K, Haruno R, Watanabe TM, Ohyanagi T, Jin T, Okada Y, Nagai T. Proc Natl Acad Sci U S A. 2015 Apr 7;112(14):4352-6. doi: 10.1073/pnas.1418468112. Epub 2015 Mar 23. PubMed 25831507.
Backbone
  Vector backbone: pCNL-N1
  Backbone manufacturer: Addgene #64304
  Backbone size w/o insert (bp): 5600
  Total vector size (bp): 5800
  Vector type: Mammalian Expression, Luciferase
  Selectable markers: Neomycin (select with G418)
Growth in bacteria
  Bacterial resistance: Kanamycin, 50 μg/mL
  Growth temperature: 37°C
  Growth strain: DH5alpha
  Copy number: High Copy
Gene/Insert
  Gene/Insert name: N-terminal 81 amino acids of beta 1,4-galactosyltransferase (alt name: Golgi)
  Species: H. sapiens (human)
  Insert size (bp): 250
  Promoter: CMV
  Tag / fusion protein: CNL (C terminal on backbone)
  Cloning method: Restriction Enzyme; 5′ cloning site NheI (not destroyed); 3′ cloning site BamHI (not destroyed)
  Sequencing primers: 5′ CMV Forward; 3′ EGFP-N
Resource information
  A portion of this plasmid was derived from a plasmid made by: pmTurquoise2-N1 (gifted from Dr Dorus Gadella Lab), pAcGFP1-Golgi (Clontech)
Terms and licenses: Academic/Nonprofit Terms; Industry Terms: Not Available to Industry
How to cite: pCNL-N1_Golgi was a gift from Yasushi Okada (Addgene plasmid # 65694 ; http://n2t.net/addgene:65694 ; RRID:Addgene_65694)
