[The description below was written by a language model from this plasmid's Addgene catalogue record and pLannotate feature annotations shown in this document.]
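Description:
pCNL-N1_Golgi is a mammalian expression plasmid of about 5.8 kb built on the pCNL-N1 backbone, an N1-style vector in which targeting sequences are cloned upstream of the reporter. It encodes a Golgi-targeted version of the cyan Nano-lantern (CNL), a bright luminescent probe. The plasmid replicates in E. coli at high copy from a ColE1/pUC-type origin and also carries an f1 phage origin. A single NeoR/KanR (Tn5 aminoglycoside phosphotransferase) gene provides both selections. It is preceded by a bacterial bla promoter for kanamycin resistance in bacteria, and by the SV40 enhancer/early promoter for G418 selection of transfected mammalian cells, and it ends at an HSV TK polyadenylation signal. The short ble, bGH poly(A) and SV40 large T antigen fragments reported by the annotation software are probably incidental matches to backbone sequence rather than functional elements.

The expression cassette uses the human CMV immediate-early enhancer and promoter to drive one fusion open reading frame, terminated by the SV40 poly(A) signal. The insert sits between the NheI and BamHI sites and is roughly 250 bp. It encodes the N-terminal 81 amino acids of human beta-1,4-galactosyltransferase (B4GALT1), a region commonly used as a Golgi localisation signal. CNL follows at its C terminus and is annotated as the cyan fluorescent protein mTurquoise2 joined directly to a Renilla luciferase. In Nano-lantern designs, energy from the luciferase reaction is transferred to the adjacent fluorescent protein, which enhances and colour-shifts the emitted light. The construct therefore labels the Golgi apparatus with cyan luminescence without excitation light, and it is intended for real-time, multicolour luminescence imaging in mammalian cells alongside other Nano-lantern colour variants.
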