Features (pLannotate 1.2.2; 15 found; start..end, strand, type, name):
     61..364     +  enhancer       CMV enhancer: human cytomegalovirus immediate early enhancer
    365..568     +  promoter       CMV promoter: human cytomegalovirus (CMV) immediate early promoter
    597..854     +  CDS            B4GALT1 (fragment): B4GT1_HUMAN - Also known as GGTB2. Experimental evidence at protein level: Swiss-Prot protein existence level 1. [Processed beta-1,4-galactosyltransferase 1]: The cell surface form functions as a recognition molecule during a variety of cell to cell and cell to matrix interactions, as those occurring during development and egg fertilization, by binding to specific oligosaccharide ligands on opposing cells or in the extracellular matrix. From Homo sapiens (Human).
    864..1556    +  CDS            mTurquoise2: mTurquoise2 is a basic (constitutively fluorescent) cyan fluorescent protein published in 2012, derived from Aequorea victoria. It is reported to be a rapidly-maturing monomer with very low acid sensitivity.
   1554..2480    +  CDS            LUCI_RENRE: Experimental evidence at protein level: Swiss-Prot protein existence level 1. Upon binding the substrate, the enzyme catalyzes an oxygenation, producing a very short-lived hydroperoxide that cyclizes into a dioxetanone structure, which collapses, releasing a CO(2) molecule. The spontaneous breakdown of the dioxetanone releases the energy (about 50 kcal/mole) that is necessary to generate the excited state of the coelenteramide product, which is the singlet form of the monoanion. In vivo the product undergoes the process of nonradiative energy transfer to an accessory protein, a green fluoresce
   2499..2582    +  CDS            large T antigen (fragment): large T antigen from SV40 (simian virus 40)
   2605..2726    +  polyA_signal   SV40 poly(A) signal: SV40 polyadenylation signal
   2760..3188    -  rep_origin     f1 ori (sequence partly withheld): f1 bacteriophage origin of replication; arrow indicates direction of (+) strand synthesis
   3215..3319    +  promoter       AmpR promoter: bla
   3321..3678    +  promoter       SV40 promoter: SV40 enhancer and early promoter
   3713..4507    +  CDS            NeoR/KanR: aminoglycoside phosphotransferase from Tn5; aph(3')-II (or nptII); confers resistance to neomycin, kanamycin, and G418 (Geneticin®)
   4528..4680    +  CDS            ble (fragment): BLE_KLEPN - Experimental evidence at protein level: Swiss-Prot protein existence level 1. Binding protein with a strong affinity to the bleomycin family of antibiotics. Binds to CL990; an antimitotic-antibiotic compound. From Klebsiella pneumoniae.
   4739..4786    +  polyA_signal   HSV TK poly(A) signal: herpes simplex virus thymidine kinase polyadenylation signal (Cole and Stacy, 1985)
   4877..4893    -  polyA_signal   bGH poly(A) signal (fragment): bovine growth hormone polyadenylation signal
   5115..5703    +  rep_origin     ori: high-copy-number ColE1/pMB1/pBR322/pUC origin of replication
>Addgene plasmid #65694 | pCNL-N1_Golgi | addgene full sequence | sequence record 116536 | Addgene assembled full plasmid sequence
TAGTTATTAATAGTAATCAATTACGGGGTCATTAGTTCATAGCCCATATATGGAGTTCCGCGTTACATAA
CTTACGGTAAATGGCCCGCCTGGCTGACCGCCCAACGACCCCCGCCCATTGACGTCAATAATGACGTATG
TTCCCATAGTAACGCCAATAGGGACTTTCCATTGACGTCAATGGGTGGAGTATTTACGGTAAACTGCCCA
CTTGGCAGTACATCAAGTGTATCATATGCCAAGTACGCCCCCTATTGACGTCAATGACGGTAAATGGCCC
GCCTGGCATTATGCCCAGTACATGACCTTATGGGACTTTCCTACTTGGCAGTACATCTACGTATTAGTCA
TCGCTATTACCATGGTGATGCGGTTTTGGCAGTACATCAATGGGCGTGGATAGCGGTTTGACTCACGGGG
ATTTCCAAGTCTCCACCCCATTGACGTCAATGGGAGTTTGTTTTGGCACCAAAATCAACGGGACTTTCCA
AAATGTCGTAACAACTCCGCCCCATTGACGCAAATGGGCGGTAGGCGTGTACGGTGGGAGGTCTATATAA
GCAGAGCTGGTTTAGTGAACCGTCAGATCCGCTAGCATGAGGCTTCGGGAGCCGCTCCTGAGCGGCAGCG
CCGCGATGCCAGGCGCGTCCCTACAGCGGGCCTGCCGCCTGCTCGTGGCCGTCTGCGCTCTGCACCTTGG
CGTCACCCTCGTTTACTACCTGGCTGGCCGCGACCTGAGCCGCCTGCCCCAACTGGTCGGAGTCTCCACA
CCGCTGCAGGGCGGCTCGAACAGTGCCGCCGCCATCGGGCAGTCCTCCGGGGAGCTCCGGACCGGAGGGG
CCAAGGATCCACCGGTCGCCACCATGGTGAGCAAGGGCGAGGAGCTGTTCACCGGGGTGGTGCCCATCCT
GGTCGAGCTGGACGGCGACGTAAACGGCCACAAGTTCAGCGTGTCCGGCGAGGGCGAGGGCGATGCCACC
TACGGCAAGCTGACCCTGAAGTTCATCTGCACCACCGGCAAGCTGCCCGTGCCCTGGCCCACCCTCGTGA
CCACCCTGTCCTGGGGCGTGCAGTGCTTCGCCCGCTACCCCGACCACATGAAGCAGCACGACTTCTTCAA
GTCCGCCATGCCCGAAGGCTACGTCCAGGAGCGCACCATCTTCTTCAAGGACGACGGCAACTACAAGACC
CGCGCCGAGGTGAAGTTCGAGGGCGACACCCTGGTGAACCGCATCGAGCTGAAGGGCATCGACTTCAAGG
AGGACGGCAACATCCTGGGGCACAAGCTGGAGTACAACTACTTTAGCGACAACGTCTATATCACCGCCGA
CAAGCAGAAGAACGGCATCAAGGCCAACTTCAAGATCCGCCACAACATCGAGGACGGCGGCGTGCAGCTC
GCCGACCACTACCAGCAGAACACCCCCATCGGCGACGGCCCCGTGCTGCTGCCCGACAACCACTACCTGA
GCACCCAGTCCAAGCTGAGCAAAGACCCCAACGAGAAGCGCGATCACATGGTCCTGCTGGAGTTCGTGAC
CGCCGCCGGGGGTACCAAGGTGTACGACCCCGAGCAGAGGAAGAGGATGATCACCGGCCCCCAGTGGTGG
GCCAGGTGCAAGCAGATGAACGTGCTGGACAGCTTCATCAACTACTACGACAGCGAGAAGCACGCCGAGA
ACGCCGTGATCTTCCTGCACGGCAACGCCACTAGCAGCTACCTGTGGAGGCACGTGGTGCCCCACATCGA
GCCCGTGGCCAGGTGCATCATCCCCGATCTGATCGGCATGGGCAAGAGCGGCAAGAGCGGCAACGGCAGC
TACAGGCTGCTGGACCACTACAAGTACCTGACCGCCTGGTTCGAGCTTCTGAACCTGCCCAAGAAGATCA
TCTTCGTGGGCCACGACTGGGGCGCCGCCCTGGCCTTCCACTACGCCTACGAGCACCAGGACAGGATCAA
GGCCATCGTGCACATGGAGAGCGTGGTGGACGTGATCGAGAGCTGGGACGAGTGGCCAGACATCGAGGAG
GACATCGCCCTGATCAAGAGCGAGGAGGGCGAGAAGATGGTGCTGGAGAACAACTTCTTCGTGGAGACCG
TGCTGCCCAGCAAGATCATGAGAAAGCTGGAGCCCGAGGAGTTCGCCGCCTACCTGGAGCCCTTCAAGGA
GAAGGGCGAGGTGAGAAGACCCACCCTGAGCTGGCCCAGAGAGATCCCCCTGGTGAAGGGCGGCAAGCCC
GACGTGGTGCAGATCGTGAGAAACTACAACGCCTACCTGAGAGCCAGCGACGACCTGCCCAAGCTGTTCA
TCGAGGGCGACCCCGGCTTCTTCAGCAACGCCATCGTGGAGGGCGCCAAGAAGTTCCCCAACACCGAGTT
CGTGAAGGTGAAGGGCCTGCACTTCCTCCAGGAGGACGCCCCCGACGAGATGGGCAAGTACATCAAGAGC
TTCGTGGAGAGAGTGCTGAAGAACGAGCAGTAGGCGGCCGCGACTCTAGATCATAATCAGCCATACCACA
TTTGTAGAGGTTTTACTTGCTTTAAAAAACCTCCCACACCTCCCCCTGAACCTGAAACATAAAATGAATG
CAATTGTTGTTGTTAACTTGTTTATTGCAGCTTATAATGGTTACAAATAAAGCAATAGCATCACAAATTT
CACAAATAAAGCATTTTTTTCACTGCATTCTAGTTGTGGTTTGTCCAAACTCATCAATGTATCTTAAGGC
GTAAATTGTAAGCGTTAATATTTTGTTAAAATTCGCGTTAAATTTTTGTTAAATCAGCTCATTTTTTAAC
CAATAGGCCGAAATCGGCAAAATCCCTTATAAATCAAAAGAATAGACCGAGATAGGGT
[37 nt withheld, positions 2859-2895]
AAAGAACGTGGACTCCAACGTCAAAGG
[49 nt withheld, positions 2923-2971]
T
[91 nt withheld, positions 2973-3063]
G
[124 nt withheld, positions 3065-3188]
CAGGTGGCACTTTTCGGGGAAATGTGCGCGGAACCCCTATTTGTTTATTTTTCTAAATACATTCAAATAT
GTATCCGCTCATGAGACAATAACCCTGATAAATGCTTCAATAATATTGAAAAAGGAAGAGTCCTGAGGCG
GAAAGAACCAGCTGTGGAATGTGTGTCAGTTAGGGTGTGGAAAGTCCCCAGGCTCCCCAGCAGGCAGAAG
TATGCAAAGCATGCATCTCAATTAGTCAGCAACCAGGTGTGGAAAGTCCCCAGGCTCCCCAGCAGGCAGA
AGTATGCAAAGCATGCATCTCAATTAGTCAGCAACCATAGTCCCGCCCCTAACTCCGCCCATCCCGCCCC
TAACTCCGCCCAGTTCCGCCCATTCTCCGCCCCATGGCTGACTAATTTTTTTTATTTATGCAGAGGCCGA
GGCCGCCTCGGCCTCTGAGCTATTCCAGAAGTAGTGAGGAGGCTTTTTTGGAGGCCTAGGCTTTTGCAAA
GATCGATCAAGAGACAGGATGAGGATCGTTTCGCATGATTGAACAAGATGGATTGCACGCAGGTTCTCCG
GCCGCTTGGGTGGAGAGGCTATTCGGCTATGACTGGGCACAACAGACAATCGGCTGCTCTGATGCCGCCG
TGTTCCGGCTGTCAGCGCAGGGGCGCCCGGTTCTTTTTGTCAAGACCGACCTGTCCGGTGCCCTGAATGA
ACTGCAAGACGAGGCAGCGCGGCTATCGTGGCTGGCCACGACGGGCGTTCCTTGCGCAGCTGTGCTCGAC
GTTGTCACTGAAGCGGGAAGGGACTGGCTGCTATTGGGCGAAGTGCCGGGGCAGGATCTCCTGTCATCTC
ACCTTGCTCCTGCCGAGAAAGTATCCATCATGGCTGATGCAATGCGGCGGCTGCATACGCTTGATCCGGC
TACCTGCCCATTCGACCACCAAGCGAAACATCGCATCGAGCGAGCACGTACTCGGATGGAAGCCGGTCTT
GTCGATCAGGATGATCTGGACGAAGAGCATCAGGGGCTCGCGCCAGCCGAACTGTTCGCCAGGCTCAAGG
CGAGCATGCCCGACGGCGAGGATCTCGTCGTGACCCATGGCGATGCCTGCTTGCCGAATATCATGGTGGA
AAATGGCCGCTTTTCTGGATTCATCGACTGTGGCCGGCTGGGTGTGGCGGACCGCTATCAGGACATAGCG
TTGGCTACCCGTGATATTGCTGAAGAGCTTGGCGGCGAATGGGCTGACCGCTTCCTCGTGCTTTACGGTA
TCGCCGCTCCCGATTCGCAGCGCATCGCCTTCTATCGCCTTCTTGACGAGTTCTTCTGAGCGGGACTCTG
GGGTTCGAAATGACCGACCAAGCGACGCCCAACCTGCCATCACGAGATTTCGATTCCACCGCCGCCTTCT
ATGAAAGGTTGGGCTTCGGAATCGTTTTCCGGGACGCCGGCTGGATGATCCTCCAGCGCGGGGATCTCAT
GCTGGAGTTCTTCGCCCACCCTAGGGGGAGGCTAACTGAAACACGGAAGGAGACAATACCGGAAGGAACC
CGCGCTATGACGGCAATAAAAAGACAGAATAAAACGCACGGTGTTGGGTCGTTTGTTCATAAACGCGGGG
TTCGGTCCCAGGGCTGGCACTCTGTCGATACCCCACCGAGACCCCATTGGGGCCAATACGCCCGCGTTTC
TTCCTTTTCCCCACCCCACCCCCCAAGTTCGGGTGAAGGCCCAGGGCTCGCAGCCAACGTCGGGGCGGCA
GGCCCTGCCATAGCCTCAGGTTACTCATATATACTTTAGATTGATTTAAAACTTCATTTTTAATTTAAAA
GGATCTAGGTGAAGATCCTTTTTGATAATCTCATGACCAAAATCCCTTAACGTGAGTTTTCGTTCCACTG
AGCGTCAGACCCCGTAGAAAAGATCAAAGGATCTTCTTGAGATCCTTTTTTTCTGCGCGTAATCTGCTGC
TTGCAAACAAAAAAACCACCGCTACCAGCGGTGGTTTGTTTGCCGGATCAAGAGCTACCAACTCTTTTTC
CGAAGGTAACTGGCTTCAGCAGAGCGCAGATACCAAATACTGTCCTTCTAGTGTAGCCGTAGTTAGGCCA
CCACTTCAAGAACTCTGTAGCACCGCCTACATACCTCGCTCTGCTAATCCTGTTACCAGTGGCTGCTGCC
AGTGGCGATAAGTCGTGTCTTACCGGGTTGGACTCAAGACGATAGTTACCGGATAAGGCGCAGCGGTCGG
GCTGAACGGGGGGTTCGTGCACACAGCCCAGCTTGGAGCGAACGACCTACACCGAACTGAGATACCTACA
GCGTGAGCTATGAGAAAGCGCCACGCTTCCCGAAGGGAGAAAGGCGGACAGGTATCCGGTAAGCGGCAGG
GTCGGAACAGGAGAGCGCACGAGGGAGCTTCCAGGGGGAAACGCCTGGTATCTTTATAGTCCTGTCGGGT
TTCGCCACCTCTGACTTGAGCGTCGATTTTTGTGATGCTCGTCAGGGGGGCGGAGCCTATGGAAAAACGC
CAGCAACGCGGCCTTTTTACGGTTCCTGGCCTTTTGCTGGCCTTTTGCTCACATGTTCTTTCCTGCGTTA
TCCCCTGATTCTGTGGATAACCGTATTACCGCCATGCAT
