>Addgene plasmid #65694 | pCNL-N1_Golgi | depositor partial sequence | sequence record 111668 | pCNL-N1
TAGTTATTAATAGTAATCAATTACGGGGTCATTAGTTCATAGCCCATATATGGAGTTCCGCGTTACATAA
CTTACGGTAAATGGCCCGCCTGGCTGACCGCCCAACGACCCCCGCCCATTGACGTCAATAATGACGTATG
TTCCCATAGTAACGCCAATAGGGACTTTCCATTGACGTCAATGGGTGGAGTATTTACGGTAAACTGCCCA
CTTGGCAGTACATCAAGTGTATCATATGCCAAGTACGCCCCCTATTGACGTCAATGACGGTAAATGGCCC
GCCTGGCATTATGCCCAGTACATGACCTTATGGGACTTTCCTACTTGGCAGTACATCTACGTATTAGTCA
TCGCTATTACCATGGTGATGCGGTTTTGGCAGTACATCAATGGGCGTGGATAGCGGTTTGACTCACGGGG
ATTTCCAAGTCTCCACCCCATTGACGTCAATGGGAGTTTGTTTTGGCACCAAAATCAACGGGACTTTCCA
AAATGTCGTAACAACTCCGCCCCATTGACGCAAATGGGCGGTAGGCGTGTACGGTGGGAGGTCTATATAA
GCAGAGCTGGTTTAGTGAACCGTCAGATCCGCTAGCGCTACCGGACTCAGATCTCGAGCTCAAGCTTCGA
ATTCTGCAGTCGACGGTACCGCGGGCCCGGGATCCACCGGTCGCCACCATGGTGAGCAAGGGCGAGGAGC
TGTTCACCGGGGTGGTGCCCATCCTGGTCGAGCTGGACGGCGACGTAAACGGCCACAAGTTCAGCGTGTC
CGGCGAGGGCGAGGGCGATGCCACCTACGGCAAGCTGACCCTGAAGTTCATCTGCACCACCGGCAAGCTG
CCCGTGCCCTGGCCCACCCTCGTGACCACCCTGTCCTGGGGCGTGCAGTGCTTCGCCCGCTACCCCGACC
ACATGAAGCAGCACGACTTCTTCAAGTCCGCCATGCCCGAAGGCTACGTCCAGGAGCGCACCATCTTCTT
CAAGGACGACGGCAACTACAAGACCCGCGCCGAGGTGAAGTTCGAGGGCGACACCCTGGTGAACCGCATC
GAGCTGAAGGGCATCGACTTCAAGGAGGACGGCAACATCCTGGGGCACAAGCTGGAGTACAACTACTTTA
GCGACAACGTCTATATCACCGCCGACAAGCAGAAGAACGGCATCAAGGCCAACTTCAAGATCCGCCACAA
CATCGAGGACGGCGGCGTGCAGCTCGCCGACCACTACCAGCAGAACACCCCCATCGGCGACGGCCCCGTG
CTGCTGCCCGACAACCACTACCTGAGCACCCAGTCCAAGCTGAGCAAAGACCCCAACGAGAAGCGCGATC
ACATGGTCCTGCTGGAGTTCGTGACCGCCGCCGGGGGTACCAAGGTGTACGACCCCGAGCAGAGGAAGAG
GATGATCACCGGCCCCCAGTGGTGGGCCAGGTGCAAGCAGATGAACGTGCTGGACAGCTTCATCAACTAC
TACGACAGCGAGAAGCACGCCGAGAACGCCGTGATCTTCCTGCACGGCAACGCCACTAGCAGCTACCTGT
GGAGGCACGTGGTGCCCCACATCGAGCCCGTGGCCAGGTGCATCATCCCCGATCTGATCGGCATGGGCAA
GAGCGGCAAGAGCGGCAACGGCAGCTACAGGCTGCTGGACCACTACAAGTACCTGACCGCCTGGTTCGAG
CTTCTGAACCTGCCCAAGAAGATCATCTTCGTGGGCCACGACTGGGGCGCCGCCCTGGCCTTCCACTACG
CCTACGAGCACCAGGACAGGATCAAGGCCATCGTGCACATGGAGAGCGTGGTGGACGTGATCGAGAGCTG
GGACGAGTGGCCAGACATCGAGGAGGACATCGCCCTGATCAAGAGCGAGGAGGGCGAGAAGATGGTGCTG
GAGAACAACTTCTTCGTGGAGACCGTGCTGCCCAGCAAGATCATGAGAAAGCTGGAGCCCGAGGAGTTCG
CCGCCTACCTGGAGCCCTTCAAGGAGAAGGGCGAGGTGAGAAGACCCACCCTGAGCTGGCCCAGAGAGAT
CCCCCTGGTGAAGGGCGGCAAGCCCGACGTGGTGCAGATCGTGAGAAACTACAACGCCTACCTGAGAGCC
AGCGACGACCTGCCCAAGCTGTTCATCGAGGGCGACCCCGGCTTCTTCAGCAACGCCATCGTGGAGGGCG
CCAAGAAGTTCCCCAACACCGAGTTCGTGAAGGTGAAGGGCCTGCACTTCCTCCAGGAGGACGCCCCCGA
CGAGATGGGCAAGTACATCAAGAGCTTCGTGGAGAGAGTGCTGAAGAACGAGCAGTAGGCGGCCGCGACT
CTAGATCATAATCAGCCATACCACATTTGTAGAGGTTTTACTTGCTTTAAAAAACCTCCCACACCTCCCC
CTGAACCTGAAACATAAAATGAATGCAATTGTTGTTGTTAACTTGTTTATTGCAGCTTATAATGGTTACA
AATAAAGCAATAGCATCACAAATTTCACAAATAAAGCATTTTTTTCACTGCATTCTAGTTGTGGTTTGTC
CAAACTCATCAATGTATCTTAAGGCGTAAATTGTAAGCGTTAATATTTTGTTAAAATTCGCGTTAAATTT
TTGTTAAATCAGCTCATTTTTTAACCAATAGGCCGAAATCGGCAAAATCCCTTATAAATCAAAAGAATAG
ACCGAGATAGGGT
[37 nt withheld, positions 2674-2710]
AAAGAACGTGGACTCCAACGTCAAAGG
[49 nt withheld, positions 2738-2786]
T
[91 nt withheld, positions 2788-2878]
G
[124 nt withheld, positions 2880-3003]
CAGGTGGCACTTTTCGGGGAAATGTGCGCGGAACCCCTATTTGTTTATTTTTCTAAATACATTCAAATAT
GTATCCGCTCATGAGACAATAACCCTGATAAATGCTTCAATAATATTGAAAAAGGAAGAGTCCTGAGGCG
GAAAGAACCAGCTGTGGAATGTGTGTCAGTTAGGGTGTGGAAAGTCCCCAGGCTCCCCAGCAGGCAGAAG
TATGCAAAGCATGCATCTCAATTAGTCAGCAACCAGGTGTGGAAAGTCCCCAGGCTCCCCAGCAGGCAGA
AGTATGCAAAGCATGCATCTCAATTAGTCAGCAACCATAGTCCCGCCCCTAACTCCGCCCATCCCGCCCC
TAACTCCGCCCAGTTCCGCCCATTCTCCGCCCCATGGCTGACTAATTTTTTTTATTTATGCAGAGGCCGA
GGCCGCCTCGGCCTCTGAGCTATTCCAGAAGTAGTGAGGAGGCTTTTTTGGAGGCCTAGGCTTTTGCAAA
GATCGATCAAGAGACAGGATGAGGATCGTTTCGCATGATTGAACAAGATGGATTGCACGCAGGTTCTCCG
GCCGCTTGGGTGGAGAGGCTATTCGGCTATGACTGGGCACAACAGACAATCGGCTGCTCTGATGCCGCCG
TGTTCCGGCTGTCAGCGCAGGGGCGCCCGGTTCTTTTTGTCAAGACCGACCTGTCCGGTGCCCTGAATGA
ACTGCAAGACGAGGCAGCGCGGCTATCGTGGCTGGCCACGACGGGCGTTCCTTGCGCAGCTGTGCTCGAC
GTTGTCACTGAAGCGGGAAGGGACTGGCTGCTATTGGGCGAAGTGCCGGGGCAGGATCTCCTGTCATCTC
ACCTTGCTCCTGCCGAGAAAGTATCCATCATGGCTGATGCAATGCGGCGGCTGCATACGCTTGATCCGGC
TACCTGCCCATTCGACCACCAAGCGAAACATCGCATCGAGCGAGCACGTACTCGGATGGAAGCCGGTCTT
GTCGATCAGGATGATCTGGACGAAGAGCATCAGGGGCTCGCGCCAGCCGAACTGTTCGCCAGGCTCAAGG
CGAGCATGCCCGACGGCGAGGATCTCGTCGTGACCCATGGCGATGCCTGCTTGCCGAATATCATGGTGGA
AAATGGCCGCTTTTCTGGATTCATCGACTGTGGCCGGCTGGGTGTGGCGGACCGCTATCAGGACATAGCG
TTGGCTACCCGTGATATTGCTGAAGAGCTTGGCGGCGAATGGGCTGACCGCTTCCTCGTGCTTTACGGTA
TCGCCGCTCCCGATTCGCAGCGCATCGCCTTCTATCGCCTTCTTGACGAGTTCTTCTGAGCGGGACTCTG
GGGTTCGAAATGACCGACCAAGCGACGCCCAACCTGCCATCACGAGATTTCGATTCCACCGCCGCCTTCT
ATGAAAGGTTGGGCTTCGGAATCGTTTTCCGGGACGCCGGCTGGATGATCCTCCAGCGCGGGGATCTCAT
GCTGGAGTTCTTCGCCCACCCTAGGGGGAGGCTAACTGAAACACGGAAGGAGACAATACCGGAAGGAACC
CGCGCTATGACGGCAATAAAAAGACAGAATAAAACGCACGGTGTTGGGTCGTTTGTTCATAAACGCGGGG
TTCGGTCCCAGGGCTGGCACTCTGTCGATACCCCACCGAGACCCCATTGGGGCCAATACGCCCGCGTTTC
TTCCTTTTCCCCACCCCACCCCCCAAGTTCGGGTGAAGGCCCAGGGCTCGCAGCCAACGTCGGGGCGGCA
GGCCCTGCCATAGCCTCAGGTTACTCATATATACTTTAGATTGATTTAAAACTTCATTTTTAATTTAAAA
GGATCTAGGTGAAGATCCTTTTTGATAATCTCATGACCAAAATCCCTTAACGTGAGTTTTCGTTCCACTG
AGCGTCAGACCCCGTAGAAAAGATCAAAGGATCTTCTTGAGATCCTTTTTTTCTGCGCGTAATCTGCTGC
TTGCAAACAAAAAAACCACCGCTACCAGCGGTGGTTTGTTTGCCGGATCAAGAGCTACCAACTCTTTTTC
CGAAGGTAACTGGCTTCAGCAGAGCGCAGATACCAAATACTGTCCTTCTAGTGTAGCCGTAGTTAGGCCA
CCACTTCAAGAACTCTGTAGCACCGCCTACATACCTCGCTCTGCTAATCCTGTTACCAGTGGCTGCTGCC
AGTGGCGATAAGTCGTGTCTTACCGGGTTGGACTCAAGACGATAGTTACCGGATAAGGCGCAGCGGTCGG
GCTGAACGGGGGGTTCGTGCACACAGCCCAGCTTGGAGCGAACGACCTACACCGAACTGAGATACCTACA
GCGTGAGCTATGAGAAAGCGCCACGCTTCCCGAAGGGAGAAAGGCGGACAGGTATCCGGTAAGCGGCAGG
GTCGGAACAGGAGAGCGCACGAGGGAGCTTCCAGGGGGAAACGCCTGGTATCTTTATAGTCCTGTCGGGT
TTCGCCACCTCTGACTTGAGCGTCGATTTTTGTGATGCTCGTCAGGGGGGCGGAGCCTATGGAAAAACGC
CAGCAACGCGGCCTTTTTACGGTTCCTGGCCTTTTGCTGGCCTTTTGCTCACATGTTCTTTCCTGCGTTA
TCCCCTGATTCTGTGGATAACCGTATTACCGCCATGCAT
