>Addgene plasmid #65694 | pCNL-N1_Golgi | addgene partial sequence | sequence record 116535 | CMV-F 5'-CGCAAATGGGCGGTAGGCGTG-3'
TGAACCGTCAGATCCGCTAGCATGAGGCTTCGGGAGCCGCTCCTGAGCGGCAGCGCCGCGATGCCAGGCG
CGTCCCTACAGCGGGCCTGCCGCCTGCTCGTGGCCGTCTGCGCTCTGCACCTTGGCGTCACCCTCGTTTA
CTACCTGGCTGGCCGCGACCTGAGCCGCCTGCCCCAACTGGTCGGAGTCTCCACACCGCTGCAGGGCGGC
TCGAACAGTGCCGCCGCCATCGGGCAGTCCTCCGGGGAGCTCCGGACCGGAGGGGCCAAGGATCCACCGG
TCGCCACCATGGTGAGCAAGGGCGAGGAGCTGTTCACCGGGGTGGTGCCCATCCTGGTCGAGCTGGACGG
CGACGTAAACGGCCACAAGTTCAGCGTGTCCGGCGAGGGCGAGGGCGATGCCACCTACGGCAAGCTGACC
CTGAAGTTCATCTGCACCACCGGCAAGCTGCCCGTGCCCTGGCCCACCCTCGTGACCACCCTGTCCTGGG
GCGTGCAGTGCTTCGCCCGCTACCCCGACCACATGAAGCAGCACGACTTCTTCAAGTCCGCCATGCCCGA
AGGCTACGTCCAGGAGCGCACCATCTTCTTCAAGGACGACGGCAACTACAAGACCCGCGCCGAGGTGAAG
TTCGAGGGCGACACCCTGGTGAACCGCATCGAGCTGAAGGGCATCGACTTCAAGGAGGACGGCAACATCC
TGGGGCACAAGCTGGAGTACAACTACTTTAGCGACAACGTCTATATCACCGCCGACAAGCAGAAGAACGG
CATCAAGGCCAACTTCAAGATCCGCCACAACATCGAGGACGGCGGCGTGCAGCTCGCCGACCACTACCAG
CAGAACACCCCCATCGGCGACGGCCCCGTGCTGCTGCCCGACAACCACTACCTGAGCACCCAGTCCAAGC
TGAGCAAAGACCCCAACGAGAAGCGCGATCACATGGTCCTGCTGGAGTTCGTGACCGCCGCCGGGGGTAC
CAAGGTGTACGACCCC
