>Addgene plasmid #65694 | pCNL-N1_Golgi | addgene partial sequence | sequence record 116537 | SV40pA-R 5'-GAAATTTGTGATGCTATTGC-3'
TTATAAGCTGCAATAAACAAGTTAACAACAACAATTGCATTCATTTTATGTTTCAGGTTCAGGGGGAGGT
GTGGGAGGTTTTTTAAAGCAAGTAAAACCTCTACAAATGTGGTATGGCTGATTATGATCTAGAGTCGCGG
CCGCCTACTGCTCGTTCTTCAGCACTCTCTCCACGAAGCTCTTGATGTACTTGCCCATCTCGTCGGGGGC
GTCCTCCTGGAGGAAGTGCAGGCCCTTCACCTTCACGAACTCGGTGTTGGGGAACTTCTTGGCGCCCTCC
ACGATGGCGTTGCTGAAGAAGCCGGGGTCGCCCTCGATGAACAGCTTGGGCAGGTCGTCGCTGGCTCTCA
GGTAGGCGTTGTAGTTTCTCACGATCTGCACCACGTCGGGCTTGCCGCCCTTCACCAGGGGGATCTCTCT
GGGCCAGCTCAGGGTGGGTCTTCTCACCTCGCCCTTCTCCTTGAAGGGCTCCAGGTAGGCGGCGAACTCC
TCGGGCTCCAGCTTTCTCATGATCTTGCTGGGCAGCACGGTCTCCACGAAGAAGTTGTTCTCCAGCACCA
TCTTCTCGCCCTCCTCGCTCTTGATCAGGGCGATGTCCTCCTCGATGTCTGGCCACTCGTCCCAGCTCTC
GATCACGTCCACCACGCTCTCCATGTGCACGATGGCCTTGATCCTGTCCTGGTGCTCGTAGGCGTAGTGG
AAGGCCAGGGCGGCGCCCCAGTCGTGGCCCACGAAGATGATCTTCTTGGGCAGGTTCAGAAGCTCGAACC
AGGCGGTCAGGTACTTGTAGTGGTCCAGCAGCCTGTAGCTGCCGTTGCCGCTCTTGCCGCTCTTGCCCAT
GCCGATCAGATCGGGGATGATGCACCTGGCCACGGGCTCGATGTGGGGCACCACGTGCCTCCACAGGTAG
CTGCTAGTGGCGTTGCCGTGCAGGAAGATCACGGCGTTCTCGGCGTGCTTCTCGCTGTCGTAGTAGTTGA
